Addgene plasmid #82855: pDONR223_EGFR_p.773_774insH
Purpose: Gateway Donor vector containing EGFR, part of the Target Accelerator Plasmid Collection.
Depositing lab: Jesse Boehm & Matthew Meyerson & David Root. Depositing organization: Broad Institute. Publication: High-throughput Phenotyping of Lung Cancer Somatic Mutations. Berger AH, Brooks AN, Wu X, Shrestha Y, Chouinard C, Piccioni F, Bagul M, Kamburov A, Imielinski M, Hogstrom L, Zhu C, Yang X, Pantel S, Sakai R, Watson J, Kaplan N, Campbell JD, Singh S, Root DE, Narayan R, Natoli T, Lahr DL, Tirosh I, Tamayo P, Getz G, Wong B, Doench J, Subramanian A, Golub TR, Meyerson M, Boehm JS. Cancer Cell. 2016 Aug 8;30(2):214-28. doi: 10.1016/j.ccell.2016.06.022. Epub 2016 Jul 28. PubMed 27478040.
Backbone
  Vector backbone: pDONR223
  Backbone manufacturer: Invitrogen
  Vector type: Gateway Entry vector
Growth in bacteria
  Bacterial resistance: Spectinomycin, 50 μg/mL
  Growth temperature: 37°C
  Growth strain: DH5alpha
  Copy number: High Copy
Gene/Insert
  Gene/Insert name: EGFR
  Species: H. sapiens (human)
  Mutation: Additional H residue inserted between AA 773 and 774
  GenBank ID: NM_005228
  Entrez Gene: EGFR (a.k.a. ERBB, ERBB1, ERRP, HER1, NISBD2, NNCIS, PIG61, mENA)
  Promoter: None
  Cloning method: Gateway Cloning
  Sequencing primers: 5′ M13pUC-fwd; 3′ M13-Rev
Terms and licenses: Academic/Nonprofit Terms; Industry Terms: Not Available to Industry
Depositor comments: CLOSED (stop codon immediately follows insert)
How to cite: pDONR223_EGFR_p.773_774insH was a gift from Jesse Boehm & Matthew Meyerson & David Root (Addgene plasmid # 82855 ; http://n2t.net/addgene:82855 ; RRID:Addgene_82855)
