[The description below was written by a language model from this plasmid's Addgene catalogue record and the feature table of its GenBank file.]
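Description:
pDONR223_EGFR_p.773_774insH is a 6,429 bp Gateway entry clone built on the Invitrogen pDONR223 backbone and belonging to the Target Accelerator Plasmid Collection, a set of cancer-associated alleles assembled for high-throughput phenotyping of lung cancer somatic mutations. It is a bacterial propagation and shuttling plasmid rather than an expression vector. It replicates in E. coli from a high-copy ColE1/pUC-type origin and is selected with spectinomycin through the aadA aminoglycoside adenylyltransferase gene, which also confers streptomycin resistance. The rrnB T1 and T2 terminators lie upstream of the cloning region, where they help insulate the insert from read-through transcription from the backbone.

The payload is the human EGFR open reading frame (epidermal growth factor receptor precursor) carrying an additional histidine residue inserted between amino acids 773 and 774. The coding sequence is flanked by attL1 and attL2 sites, so LR Clonase can transfer it directionally into any attR-containing destination vector that supplies a promoter, tags or viral delivery elements. The record lists no promoter driving the insert. The only promoter annotated is a T7 promoter beyond attL2, oriented back toward the insert on the opposite strand, so it would not produce sense transcript. The clone is "closed", meaning a stop codon immediately follows the ORF, which suits native or N-terminally tagged expression but precludes C-terminal fusions in the destination vector. M13 forward and reverse primer sites bracket the att-flanked cassette for sequence verification. Its typical use is as a source clone for making expression constructs that compare this EGFR variant with wild-type or other mutant alleles in functional assays.
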