LOCUS       Exported 6429 bp ds-DNA circular SYN 13-MAY-2021
DEFINITION  Gateway Donor vector containing EGFR, part of the Target Accelerator
            Plasmid Collection..
ACCESSION   .
VERSION     .
KEYWORDS    pDONR223_EGFR_p.773_774insH
SOURCE      synthetic DNA construct
  ORGANISM  synthetic DNA construct
REFERENCE   1 (bases 1 to 6429)
  AUTHORS   Berger AH, Brooks AN, Wu X, Shrestha Y, Chouinard C, Piccioni F,
            Bagul M, Kamburov A, Imielinski M, Hogstrom L, Zhu C, Yang X, Pantel
            S, Sakai R, Watson J, Kaplan N, Campbell JD, Singh S, Root DE,
            Narayan R, Natoli T, Lahr DL, Tirosh I, Tamayo P, Getz G, Wong B,
            Doench J, Subramanian A, Golub TR, Meyerson M, Boehm JS
  TITLE     High-throughput Phenotyping of Lung Cancer Somatic Mutations.
  JOURNAL   Cancer Cell. 2016 Aug 8;30(2):214-28. doi:
            10.1016/j.ccell.2016.06.022. Epub 2016 Jul 28.
  PUBMED    27478040
REFERENCE   2 (bases 1 to 6429)
  AUTHORS   .
  TITLE     Direct Submission
  JOURNAL   Exported May 13, 2021 from SnapGene Server 1.1.58
            http://www.snapgene.com
FEATURES             Location/Qualifiers
     source          1..6429
                     /organism="synthetic DNA construct"
                     /mol_type="other DNA"
     primer_bind     43..65
                     /label=M13/pUC Forward
                     /note="In lacZ gene"
     primer_bind     57..74
                     /label=M13 Forward
                     /note="In lacZ gene. Also called M13-F20 or M13 (-21)
                     Forward"
     primer_bind     58..74
                     /label=M13 fwd
                     /note="common sequencing primer, one of multiple similar
                     variants"
     protein_bind    90..189
                     /gene="mutant version of attL"
                     /label=attL1
                     /bound_moiety="LR Clonase(TM)"
                     /note="recombination site for the Gateway(R) LR reaction"
     CDS             192..3827
                     /codon_start=1
                     /product="precursor of human epidermal growth factor
                     receptor"
                     /label=EGFR
                     /translation="MRPSGTAGAALLALLAALCPASRALEEKKVCQGTSNKLTQLGTFE
                     DHFLSLQRMFNNCEVVLGNLEITYVQRNYDLSFLKTIQEVAGYVLIALNTVERIPLENL
                     QIIRGNMYYENSYALAVLSNYDANKTGLKELPMRNLQEILHGAVRFSNNPALCNVESIQ
                     WRDIVSSDFLSNMSMDFQNHLGSCQKCDPSCPNGSCWGAGEENCQKLTKIICAQQCSGR
                     CRGKSPSDCCHNQCAAGCTGPRESDCLVCRKFRDEATCKDTCPPLMLYNPTTYQMDVNP
                     EGKYSFGATCVKKCPRNYVVTDHGSCVRACGADSYEMEEDGVRKCKKCEGPCRKVCNGI
                     GIGEFKDSLSINATNIKHFKNCTSISGDLHILPVAFRGDSFTHTPPLDPQELDILKTVK
                     EITGFLLIQAWPENRTDLHAFENLEIIRGRTKQHGQFSLAVVSLNITSLGLRSLKEISD
                     GDVIISGNKNLCYANTINWKKLFGTSGQKTKIISNRGENSCKATGQVCHALCSPEGCWG
                     PEPRDCVSCRNVSRGRECVDKCNLLEGEPREFVENSECIQCHPECLPQAMNITCTGRGP
                     DNCIQCAHYIDGPHCVKTCPAGVMGENNTLVWKYADAGHVCHLCHPNCTYGCTGPGLEG
                     CPTNGPKIPSIATGMVGALLLLLVVALGIGLFMRRRHIVRKRTLRRLLQERELVEPLTP
                     SGEAPNQALLRILKETEFKKIKVLGSGAFGTVYKGLWIPEGEKVKIPVAIKELREATSP
                     KANKEILDEAYVMASVDNPHHVCRLLGICLTSTVQLITQLMPFGCLLDYVREHKDNIGS
                     QYLLNWCVQIAKGMNYLEDRRLVHRDLAARNVLVKTPQHVKITDFGLAKLLGAEEKEYH
                     AEGGKVPIKWMALESILHRIYTHQSDVWSYGVTVWELMTFGSKPYDGIPASEISSILEK
                     GERLPQPPICTIDVYMIMVKCWMIDADSRPKFRELIIEFSKMARDPQRYLVIQGDERMH
                     LPSPTDSNFYRALMDEEDMDDVVDADEYLIPQQGFFSSPSTSRTPLLSSLSATSNNSTV
                     ACIDRNGLQSCPIKEDSFLQRYSSDPTGALTEDSIDDTFLPVPEYINQSVPKRPAGSVQ
                     NPVYHNQPLNPAPSRDPHYQDPHSTAVGNPEYLNTVQPTCVNSTFDSPAHWAQKGSHQI
                     SLDNPDYQQDFFPKEAKPNGIFKGSTAENAEYLRVAPQSSEFIGA"
     protein_bind    complement(3829..3928)
                     /gene="mutant version of attL"
                     /label=attL2
                     /bound_moiety="LR Clonase(TM)"
                     /note="recombination site for the Gateway(R) LR reaction"
     primer_bind     complement(3945..3964)
                     /label=T7
                     /note="T7 promoter, forward primer"
     promoter        complement(3946..3964)
                     /label=T7 promoter
                     /note="promoter for bacteriophage T7 RNA polymerase"
     primer_bind     complement(3969..3985)
                     /label=M13 rev
                     /note="common sequencing primer, one of multiple similar
                     variants"
     primer_bind     complement(3969..3985)
                     /label=M13 Reverse
                     /note="In lacZ gene. Also called M13-rev"
     CDS             4416..5207
                     /codon_start=1
                     /gene="aadA"
                     /product="aminoglycoside adenylyltransferase (Murphy,
                     1985)"
                     /label=SmR
                     /note="confers resistance to spectinomycin and
                     streptomycin"
                     /translation="MREAVIAEVSTQLSEVVGVIERHLEPTLLAVHLYGSAVDGGLKPH
                     SDIDLLVTVTVRLDETTRRALINDLLETSASPGESEILRAVEVTIVVHDDIIPWRYPAK
                     RELQFGEWQRNDILAGIFEPATIDIDLAILLTKAREHSVALVGPAAEELFDPVPEQDLF
                     EALNETLTLWNSPPDWAGDERNVVLTLSRIWYSAVTGKIAPKDVAADWAMERLPAQYQP
                     VILEARQAYLGQEEDRLASRADQLEEFVHYVKGEITKVVGK"
     rep_origin      5300..5888
                     /direction=RIGHT
                     /label=ori
                     /note="high-copy-number ColE1/pMB1/pBR322/pUC origin of
                     replication"
     primer_bind     5789..5808
                     /label=pBR322ori-F
                     /note="pBR322 origin, forward primer"
     primer_bind     6042..6059
                     /label=L4440
                     /note="L4440 vector, forward primer"
     terminator      6218..6245
                     /label=rrnB T2 terminator
                     /note="transcription terminator T2 from the E. coli rrnB
                     gene"
     terminator      6337..6423
                     /gene="Escherichia coli rrnB"
                     /label=rrnB T1 terminator
                     /note="transcription terminator T1 from the E. coli rrnB
                     gene"
ORIGIN
        1 ggcagttccc tactctcgcg ttaacgctag catggatgtt ttcccagtca cgacgttgta
       61 aaacgacggc cagtcttaag ctcgggcccc aaataatgat tttattttga ctgatagtga
      121 cctgttcgtt gcaacaaatt gatgagcaat gcttttttat aatgccaact ttgtacaaaa
      181 aagttggcac catgcgaccc tccgggacgg ccggggcagc gctcctggcg ctgctggctg
      241 cgctctgccc ggcgagtcgg gctctggagg aaaagaaagt ttgccaaggc acgagtaaca
      301 agctcacgca gttgggcact tttgaagatc attttctcag cctccagagg atgttcaata
      361 actgtgaggt ggtccttggg aatttggaaa ttacctatgt gcagaggaat tatgatcttt
      421 ccttcttaaa gaccatccag gaggtggctg gttatgtcct cattgccctc aacacagtgg
      481 agcgaattcc tttggaaaac ctgcagatca tcagaggaaa tatgtactac gaaaattcct
      541 atgccttagc agtcttatct aactatgatg caaataaaac cggactgaag gagctgccca
      601 tgagaaattt acaggaaatc ctgcatggcg ccgtgcggtt cagcaacaac cctgccctgt
      661 gcaacgtgga gagcatccag tggcgggaca tagtcagcag tgactttctc agcaacatgt
      721 cgatggactt ccagaaccac ctgggcagct gccaaaagtg tgatccaagc tgtcccaatg
      781 ggagctgctg gggtgcagga gaggagaact gccagaaact gaccaaaatc atctgtgccc
      841 agcagtgctc cgggcgctgc cgtggcaagt cccccagtga ctgctgccac aaccagtgtg
      901 ctgcaggctg cacaggcccc cgggagagcg actgcctggt ctgccgcaaa ttccgagacg
      961 aagccacgtg caaggacacc tgccccccac tcatgctcta caaccccacc acgtaccaga
     1021 tggatgtgaa ccccgagggc aaatacagct ttggtgccac ctgcgtgaag aagtgtcccc
     1081 gtaattatgt ggtgacagat cacggctcgt gcgtccgagc ctgtggggcc gacagctatg
     1141 agatggagga agacggcgtc cgcaagtgta agaagtgcga agggccttgc cgcaaagtgt
     1201 gtaacggaat aggtattggt gaatttaaag actcactctc cataaatgct acgaatatta
     1261 aacacttcaa aaactgcacc tccatcagtg gcgatctcca catcctgccg gtggcattta
     1321 ggggtgactc cttcacacat actcctcctc tggatccaca ggaactggat attctgaaaa
     1381 ccgtaaagga aatcacaggg tttttgctga ttcaggcttg gcctgaaaac aggacggacc
     1441 tccatgcctt tgagaaccta gaaatcatac gcggcaggac caagcaacat ggtcagtttt
     1501 ctcttgcagt cgtcagcctg aacataacat ccttgggatt acgctccctc aaggagataa
     1561 gtgatggaga tgtgataatt tcaggaaaca aaaatttgtg ctatgcaaat acaataaact
     1621 ggaaaaaact gtttgggacc tccggtcaga aaaccaaaat tataagcaac agaggtgaaa
     1681 acagctgcaa ggccacaggc caggtctgcc atgccttgtg ctcccccgag ggctgctggg
     1741 gcccggagcc cagggactgc gtctcttgcc ggaatgtcag ccgaggcagg gaatgcgtgg
     1801 acaagtgcaa ccttctggag ggtgagccaa gggagtttgt ggagaactct gagtgcatac
     1861 agtgccaccc agagtgcctg cctcaggcca tgaacatcac ctgcacagga cggggaccag
     1921 acaactgtat ccagtgtgcc cactacattg acggccccca ctgcgtcaag acctgcccgg
     1981 caggagtcat gggagaaaac aacaccctgg tctggaagta cgcagacgcc ggccatgtgt
     2041 gccacctgtg ccatccaaac tgcacctacg gatgcactgg gccaggtctt gaaggctgtc
     2101 caacgaatgg gcctaagatc ccgtccatcg ccactgggat ggtgggggcc ctcctcttgc
     2161 tgctggtggt ggccctgggg atcggcctct tcatgcgaag gcgccacatc gttcggaagc
     2221 gcacgctgcg gaggctgctg caggagaggg agcttgtgga gcctcttaca cccagtggag
     2281 aagctcccaa ccaagctctc ttgaggatct tgaaggaaac tgaattcaaa aagatcaaag
     2341 tgctgggctc cggtgcgttc ggcacggtgt ataagggact ctggatccca gaaggtgaga
     2401 aagttaaaat tcccgtcgct atcaaggaat taagagaagc aacatctccg aaagccaaca
     2461 aggaaatcct cgatgaagcc tacgtgatgg ccagcgtgga caacccccac cacgtgtgcc
     2521 gcctgctggg catctgcctc acctccaccg tgcaactcat cacgcagctc atgcccttcg
     2581 gctgcctcct ggactatgtc cgggaacaca aagacaatat tggctcccag tacctgctca
     2641 actggtgtgt gcagatcgca aagggcatga actacttgga ggaccgtcgc ttggtgcacc
     2701 gcgacctggc agccaggaac gtactggtga aaacaccgca gcatgtcaag atcacagatt
     2761 ttgggctggc caaactgctg ggtgcggaag agaaagaata ccatgcagaa ggaggcaaag
     2821 tgcctatcaa gtggatggca ttggaatcaa ttttacacag aatctatacc caccagagtg
     2881 atgtctggag ctacggggtg accgtttggg agttgatgac ctttggatcc aagccatatg
     2941 acggaatccc tgccagcgag atctcctcca tcctggagaa aggagaacgc ctccctcagc
     3001 cacccatatg taccatcgat gtctacatga tcatggtcaa gtgctggatg atagacgcag
     3061 atagtcgccc aaagttccgt gagttgatca tcgaattctc caaaatggcc cgagaccccc
     3121 agcgctacct tgtcattcag ggggatgaaa gaatgcattt gccaagtcct acagactcca
     3181 acttctaccg tgccctgatg gatgaagaag acatggacga cgtggtggat gccgacgagt
     3241 acctcatccc acagcagggc ttcttcagca gcccctccac gtcacggact cccctcctga
     3301 gctctctgag tgcaaccagc aacaattcca ccgtggcttg cattgataga aatgggctgc
     3361 aaagctgtcc catcaaggaa gacagcttct tgcagcgata cagctcagac cccacaggcg
     3421 ccttgactga ggacagcata gacgacacct tcctcccagt gcctgaatac ataaaccagt
     3481 ccgttcccaa aaggcccgct ggctctgtgc agaatcctgt ctatcacaat cagcctctga
     3541 accccgcgcc cagcagagac ccacactacc aggaccccca cagcactgca gtgggcaacc
     3601 ccgagtatct caacactgtc cagcccacct gtgtcaacag cacattcgac agccctgccc
     3661 actgggccca gaaaggcagc caccaaatta gcctggacaa ccctgactac cagcaggact
     3721 tctttcccaa ggaagccaag ccaaatggca tctttaaggg ctccacagct gaaaatgcag
     3781 aatacctaag ggtcgcgcca caaagcagtg aatttattgg agcatgattg ccaactttct
     3841 tgtacaaagt tggcattata agaaagcatt gcttatcaat ttgttgcaac gaacaggtca
     3901 ctatcagtca aaataaaatc attatttgcc atccagctga tatcccctat agtgagtcgt
     3961 attacatggt catagctgtt tcctggcagc tctggcccgt gtctcaaaat ctctgatgtt
     4021 acattgcaca agataaaaat atatcatcat gcctcctcta gaccagccag gacagaaatg
     4081 cctcgacttc gctgctaccc aaggttgccg ggtgacgcac accgtggaaa cggatgaagg
     4141 cacgaaccca gtggacataa gcctgttcgg ttcgtaagct gtaatgcaag tagcgtatgc
     4201 gctcacgcaa ctggtccaga accttgaccg aacgcagcgg tggtaacggc gcagtggcgg
     4261 ttttcatggc ttgttatgac tgtttttttg gggtacagtc tatgcctcgg gcatccaagc
     4321 agcaagcgcg ttacgccgtg ggtcgatgtt tgatgttatg gagcagcaac gatgttacgc
     4381 agcagggcag tcgccctaaa acaaagttaa acattatgag ggaagcggtg atcgccgaag
     4441 tatcgactca actatcagag gtagttggcg tcatcgagcg ccatctcgaa ccgacgttgc
     4501 tggccgtaca tttgtacggc tccgcagtgg atggcggcct gaagccacac agtgatattg
     4561 atttgctggt tacggtgacc gtaaggcttg atgaaacaac gcggcgagct ttgatcaacg
     4621 accttttgga aacttcggct tcccctggag agagcgagat tctccgcgct gtagaagtca
     4681 ccattgttgt gcacgacgac atcattccgt ggcgttatcc agctaagcgc gaactgcaat
     4741 ttggagaatg gcagcgcaat gacattcttg caggtatctt cgagccagcc acgatcgaca
     4801 ttgatctggc tatcttgctg acaaaagcaa gagaacatag cgttgccttg gtaggtccag
     4861 cggcggagga actctttgat ccggttcctg aacaggatct atttgaggcg ctaaatgaaa
     4921 ccttaacgct atggaactcg ccgcccgact gggctggcga tgagcgaaat gtagtgctta
     4981 cgttgtcccg catttggtac agcgcagtaa ccggcaaaat cgcgccgaag gatgtcgctg
     5041 ccgactgggc aatggagcgc ctgccggccc agtatcagcc cgtcatactt gaagctagac
     5101 aggcttatct tggacaagaa gaagatcgct tggcctcgcg cgcagatcag ttggaagaat
     5161 ttgtccacta cgtgaaaggc gagatcacca aggtagtcgg caaataaccc tcgagccacc
     5221 catgaccaaa atcccttaac gtgagttacg cgtcgttcca ctgagcgtca gaccccgtag
     5281 aaaagatcaa aggatcttct tgagatcctt tttttctgcg cgtaatctgc tgcttgcaaa
     5341 caaaaaaacc accgctacca gcggtggttt gtttgccgga tcaagagcta ccaactcttt
     5401 ttccgaaggt aactggcttc agcagagcgc agataccaaa tactgttctt ctagtgtagc
     5461 cgtagttagg ccaccacttc aagaactctg tagcaccgcc tacatacctc gctctgctaa
     5521 tcctgttacc agtggctgct gccagtggcg ataagtcgtg tcttaccggg ttggactcaa
     5581 gacgatagtt accggataag gcgcagcggt cgggctgaac ggggggttcg tgcacacagc
     5641 ccagcttgga gcgaacgacc tacaccgaac tgagatacct acagcgtgag ctatgagaaa
     5701 gcgccacgct tcccgaaggg agaaaggcgg acaggtatcc ggtaagcggc agggtcggaa
     5761 caggagagcg cacgagggag cttccagggg gaaacgcctg gtatctttat agtcctgtcg
     5821 ggtttcgcca cctctgactt gagcgtcgat ttttgtgatg ctcgtcaggg gggcggagcc
     5881 tatggaaaaa cgccagcaac gcggcctttt tacggttcct ggccttttgc tggccttttg
     5941 ctcacatgtt ctttcctgcg ttatcccctg attctgtgga taaccgtatt accgcctttg
     6001 agtgagctga taccgctcgc cgcagccgaa cgaccgagcg cagcgagtca gtgagcgagg
     6061 aagcggaaga gcgcccaata cgcaaaccgc ctctccccgc gcgttggccg attcattaat
     6121 gcagctggca cgacaggttt cccgactgga aagcgggcag tgagcgcaac gcaattaata
     6181 cgcgtaccgc tagccaggaa gagtttgtag aaacgcaaaa aggccatccg tcaggatggc
     6241 cttctgctta gtttgatgcc tggcagttta tggcgggcgt cctgcccgcc accctccggg
     6301 ccgttgcttc acaacgttca aatccgctcc cggcggattt gtcctactca ggagagcgtt
     6361 caccgacaaa caacagataa aacgaaaggc ccagtcttcc gactgagcct ttcgttttat
     6421 ttgatgcct
//
