>Addgene plasmid #82855 | pDONR223_EGFR_p.773_774insH | depositor partial sequence | sequence record 157581 | Insert sequence
ATGCGACCCTCCGGGACGGCCGGGGCAGCGCTCCTGGCGCTGCTGGCTGCGCTCTGCCCGGCGAGTCGGG
CTCTGGAGGAAAAGAAAGTTTGCCAAGGCACGAGTAACAAGCTCACGCAGTTGGGCACTTTTGAAGATCA
TTTTCTCAGCCTCCAGAGGATGTTCAATAACTGTGAGGTGGTCCTTGGGAATTTGGAAATTACCTATGTG
CAGAGGAATTATGATCTTTCCTTCTTAAAGACCATCCAGGAGGTGGCTGGTTATGTCCTCATTGCCCTCA
ACACAGTGGAGCGAATTCCTTTGGAAAACCTGCAGATCATCAGAGGAAATATGTACTACGAAAATTCCTA
TGCCTTAGCAGTCTTATCTAACTATGATGCAAATAAAACCGGACTGAAGGAGCTGCCCATGAGAAATTTA
CAGGAAATCCTGCATGGCGCCGTGCGGTTCAGCAACAACCCTGCCCTGTGCAACGTGGAGAGCATCCAGT
GGCGGGACATAGTCAGCAGTGACTTTCTCAGCAACATGTCGATGGACTTCCAGAACCACCTGGGCAGCTG
CCAAAAGTGTGATCCAAGCTGTCCCAATGGGAGCTGCTGGGGTGCAGGAGAGGAGAACTGCCAGAAACTG
ACCAAAATCATCTGTGCCCAGCAGTGCTCCGGGCGCTGCCGTGGCAAGTCCCCCAGTGACTGCTGCCACA
ACCAGTGTGCTGCAGGCTGCACAGGCCCCCGGGAGAGCGACTGCCTGGTCTGCCGCAAATTCCGAGACGA
AGCCACGTGCAAGGACACCTGCCCCCCACTCATGCTCTACAACCCCACCACGTACCAGATGGATGTGAAC
CCCGAGGGCAAATACAGCTTTGGTGCCACCTGCGTGAAGAAGTGTCCCCGTAATTATGTGGTGACAGATC
ACGGCTCGTGCGTCCGAGCCTGTGGGGCCGACAGCTATGAGATGGAGGAAGACGGCGTCCGCAAGTGTAA
GAAGTGCGAAGGGCCTTGCCGCAAAGTGTGTAACGGAATAGGTATTGGTGAATTTAAAGACTCACTCTCC
ATAAATGCTACGAATATTAAACACTTCAAAAACTGCACCTCCATCAGTGGCGATCTCCACATCCTGCCGG
TGGCATTTAGGGGTGACTCCTTCACACATACTCCTCCTCTGGATCCACAGGAACTGGATATTCTGAAAAC
CGTAAAGGAAATCACAGGGTTTTTGCTGATTCAGGCTTGGCCTGAAAACAGGACGGACCTCCATGCCTTT
GAGAACCTAGAAATCATACGCGGCAGGACCAAGCAACATGGTCAGTTTTCTCTTGCAGTCGTCAGCCTGA
ACATAACATCCTTGGGATTACGCTCCCTCAAGGAGATAAGTGATGGAGATGTGATAATTTCAGGAAACAA
AAATTTGTGCTATGCAAATACAATAAACTGGAAAAAACTGTTTGGGACCTCCGGTCAGAAAACCAAAATT
ATAAGCAACAGAGGTGAAAACAGCTGCAAGGCCACAGGCCAGGTCTGCCATGCCTTGTGCTCCCCCGAGG
GCTGCTGGGGCCCGGAGCCCAGGGACTGCGTCTCTTGCCGGAATGTCAGCCGAGGCAGGGAATGCGTGGA
CAAGTGCAACCTTCTGGAGGGTGAGCCAAGGGAGTTTGTGGAGAACTCTGAGTGCATACAGTGCCACCCA
GAGTGCCTGCCTCAGGCCATGAACATCACCTGCACAGGACGGGGACCAGACAACTGTATCCAGTGTGCCC
ACTACATTGACGGCCCCCACTGCGTCAAGACCTGCCCGGCAGGAGTCATGGGAGAAAACAACACCCTGGT
CTGGAAGTACGCAGACGCCGGCCATGTGTGCCACCTGTGCCATCCAAACTGCACCTACGGATGCACTGGG
CCAGGTCTTGAAGGCTGTCCAACGAATGGGCCTAAGATCCCGTCCATCGCCACTGGGATGGTGGGGGCCC
TCCTCTTGCTGCTGGTGGTGGCCCTGGGGATCGGCCTCTTCATGCGAAGGCGCCACATCGTTCGGAAGCG
CACGCTGCGGAGGCTGCTGCAGGAGAGGGAGCTTGTGGAGCCTCTTACACCCAGTGGAGAAGCTCCCAAC
CAAGCTCTCTTGAGGATCTTGAAGGAAACTGAATTCAAAAAGATCAAAGTGCTGGGCTCCGGTGCGTTCG
GCACGGTGTATAAGGGACTCTGGATCCCAGAAGGTGAGAAAGTTAAAATTCCCGTCGCTATCAAGGAATT
AAGAGAAGCAACATCTCCGAAAGCCAACAAGGAAATCCTCGATGAAGCCTACGTGATGGCCAGCGTGGAC
AACCCCCACCACGTGTGCCGCCTGCTGGGCATCTGCCTCACCTCCACCGTGCAACTCATCACGCAGCTCA
TGCCCTTCGGCTGCCTCCTGGACTATGTCCGGGAACACAAAGACAATATTGGCTCCCAGTACCTGCTCAA
CTGGTGTGTGCAGATCGCAAAGGGCATGAACTACTTGGAGGACCGTCGCTTGGTGCACCGCGACCTGGCA
GCCAGGAACGTACTGGTGAAAACACCGCAGCATGTCAAGATCACAGATTTTGGGCTGGCCAAACTGCTGG
GTGCGGAAGAGAAAGAATACCATGCAGAAGGAGGCAAAGTGCCTATCAAGTGGATGGCATTGGAATCAAT
TTTACACAGAATCTATACCCACCAGAGTGATGTCTGGAGCTACGGGGTGACCGTTTGGGAGTTGATGACC
TTTGGATCCAAGCCATATGACGGAATCCCTGCCAGCGAGATCTCCTCCATCCTGGAGAAAGGAGAACGCC
TCCCTCAGCCACCCATATGTACCATCGATGTCTACATGATCATGGTCAAGTGCTGGATGATAGACGCAGA
TAGTCGCCCAAAGTTCCGTGAGTTGATCATCGAATTCTCCAAAATGGCCCGAGACCCCCAGCGCTACCTT
GTCATTCAGGGGGATGAAAGAATGCATTTGCCAAGTCCTACAGACTCCAACTTCTACCGTGCCCTGATGG
ATGAAGAAGACATGGACGACGTGGTGGATGCCGACGAGTACCTCATCCCACAGCAGGGCTTCTTCAGCAG
CCCCTCCACGTCACGGACTCCCCTCCTGAGCTCTCTGAGTGCAACCAGCAACAATTCCACCGTGGCTTGC
ATTGATAGAAATGGGCTGCAAAGCTGTCCCATCAAGGAAGACAGCTTCTTGCAGCGATACAGCTCAGACC
CCACAGGCGCCTTGACTGAGGACAGCATAGACGACACCTTCCTCCCAGTGCCTGAATACATAAACCAGTC
CGTTCCCAAAAGGCCCGCTGGCTCTGTGCAGAATCCTGTCTATCACAATCAGCCTCTGAACCCCGCGCCC
AGCAGAGACCCACACTACCAGGACCCCCACAGCACTGCAGTGGGCAACCCCGAGTATCTCAACACTGTCC
AGCCCACCTGTGTCAACAGCACATTCGACAGCCCTGCCCACTGGGCCCAGAAAGGCAGCCACCAAATTAG
CCTGGACAACCCTGACTACCAGCAGGACTTCTTTCCCAAGGAAGCCAAGCCAAATGGCATCTTTAAGGGC
TCCACAGCTGAAAATGCAGAATACCTAAGGGTCGCGCCACAAAGCAGTGAATTTATTGGAGCATGA
